Addgene plasmid #47155: TAL3436
Depositing lab: Keith Joung. Depositing organization: Massachusetts General Hospital. Publication: Targeted gene disruption in somatic zebrafish cells using engineered TALENs. Sander JD, Cade L, Khayter C, Reyon D, Peterson RT, Joung JK, Yeh JR. Nat Biotechnol. 2011 Aug 5;29(8):697-8. doi: 10.1038/nbt.1934. PubMed 21822241.
Backbone
  Vector backbone: JDS78
  Backbone manufacturer: Addgene plasmid #32290
  Backbone size w/o insert (bp): 6447
  Vector type: Mammalian Expression ; T7
Growth in bacteria
  Bacterial resistance: Ampicillin, 100 μg/mL
  Growth temperature: 37°C
  Growth strain: XL1 Blue
  Copy number: High Copy
Gene/Insert
  Gene/Insert name: ZebrafishCommunity-fabp3-left (alt name: fabp3)
  Species: D. rerio (zebrafish)
  Insert size (bp): 1430
  Entrez Gene: fabp3 (a.k.a. H-FABP, O-FABP, cb889, fabp11)
  Promoter: CMV
  Tag / fusion protein: 3X Flag (N terminal on backbone); WT FOKI (C terminal on backbone)
  Cloning method: Restriction Enzyme; 5′ cloning site BsmBI (destroyed during cloning); 3′ cloning site BsmBI (destroyed during cloning)
  Sequencing primers: 5′ CMV-F; 3′ BGH-rev
Terms and licenses: Academic/Nonprofit Terms; Industry Terms: Not Available to Industry
Depositor comments: Target binding site: TGTTTGTCTTCTGTTGTT It is strongly recommended that users perform a diagnostic digest to verify this plasmid prior to use. For example, a double digest of the plasmid with BamHI and KpnI should result in two bands at 2.3kb and 5.8kb.
How to cite: TAL3436 was a gift from Keith Joung (Addgene plasmid # 47155 ; http://n2t.net/addgene:47155 ; RRID:Addgene_47155)
