[The description below was written by a language model from this plasmid's Addgene catalogue record.]
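Description:
TAL3436 is a TALEN expression plasmid encoding the "left" monomer of a nuclease pair designed against the zebrafish fabp3 gene (fatty acid binding protein 3). It is built on the JDS78 backbone, a roughly 6.4 kb TALEN framework vector classified as mammalian expression with a T7 element. It is maintained in E. coli as a high-copy plasmid under ampicillin selection. The record does not include a feature table, so the origin of replication and other backbone details are not itemised. The listed sequencing primers imply that the coding region sits between a CMV promoter and a BGH polyadenylation region.

The insert, about 1.4 kb, is an engineered array of TAL effector repeats rather than the fabp3 coding sequence itself. The repeats are assembled to recognise a specific 18-nucleotide site in the zebrafish fabp3 locus. The array was cloned through BsmBI sites that were destroyed in the process, a type IIS strategy that places the repeats seamlessly in frame with the backbone-encoded parts. Those parts are an N-terminal 3X FLAG tag for detection and a C-terminal wild-type FokI cleavage domain. Because FokI must dimerise to cut, this left monomer is meant to be used with a matching right-hand TALEN that binds the opposite strand nearby. The pair generates a double-strand break whose error-prone repair yields indel mutations.

The CMV promoter allows direct expression in cultured cells. The T7 designation indicates that the plasmid can also serve as a template for in vitro transcription, presumably to make mRNA for embryo injection. This fits the associated work on targeted gene disruption in somatic zebrafish cells and the insert's "ZebrafishCommunity" designation.
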