>Addgene plasmid #47155 | TAL3436 | depositor partial sequence | sequence record 67242 | Insert sequence
ATGGACTACAAAGACCATGACGGTGATTATAAAGATCATGACATCGATTACAAGGATGACGATGACAAGA
TGGCCCCCAAGAAGAAGAGGAAGGTGGGCATTCACCGCGGGGTACCTATGGTGGACTTGAGGACACTCGG
TTATTCGCAACAGCAACAGGAGAAAATCAAGCCTAAGGTCAGGAGCACCGTCGCGCAACACCACGAGGCG
CTTGTGGGGCATGGCTTCACTCATGCGCATATTGTCGCGCTTTCACAGCACCCTGCGGCGCTTGGGACGG
TGGCTGTCAAATACCAAGATATGATTGCGGCCCTGCCCGAAGCCACGCACGAGGCAATTGTAGGGGTCGG
TAAACAGTGGTCGGGAGCGCGAGCACTTGAGGCGCTGCTGACTGTGGCGGGTGAGCTTAGGGGGCCTCCG
CTCCAGCTCGACACCGGGCAGCTGCTGAAGATCGCGAAGAGAGGGGGAGTAACAGCGGTAGAGGCAGTGC
ACGCCTGGCGCAATGCGCTCACCGGGGCCCCCTTGAACCTGACCCCAGACCAGGTAGTCGCAATCGCGAA
CAATAATGGGGGAAAGCAAGCCCTGGAAACCGTGCAAAGGTTGTTGCCGGTCCTTTGTCAAGACCACGGC
CTTACACCGGAGCAAGTCGTGGCCATTGCAAGCAATGGGGGTGGCAAACAGGCTCTTGAGACGGTTCAGA
GACTTCTCCCAGTTCTCTGTCAAGCCCACGGGCTGACTCCCGATCAAGTTGTAGCGATTGCGTCCAACGG
TGGAGGGAAACAAGCATTGGAGACTGTCCAACGGCTCCTTCCCGTGTTGTGTCAAGCCCACGGTTTGACG
CCTGCACAAGTGGTCGCCATCGCCTCGAATGGCGGCGGTAAGCAGGCGCTGGAAACAGTACAGCGCCTGC
TGCCTGTACTGTGCCAGGATCATGGACTGACCCCAGACCAGGTAGTCGCAATCGCGAACAATAATGGGGG
AAAGCAAGCCCTGGAAACCGTGCAAAGGTTGTTGCCGGTCCTTTGTCAAGACCACGGCCTTACACCGGAG
CAAGTCGTGGCCATTGCAAGCAATGGGGGTGGCAAACAGGCTCTTGAGACGGTTCAGAGACTTCTCCCAG
TTCTCTGTCAAGCCCACGGGCTGACTCCCGATCAAGTTGTAGCGATTGCGTCGCATGACGGAGGGAAACA
AGCATTGGAGACTGTCCAACGGCTCCTTCCCGTGTTGTGTCAAGCCCACGGTTTGACGCCTGCACAAGTG
GTCGCCATCGCCTCGAATGGCGGCGGTAAGCAGGCGCTGGAAACAGTACAGCGCCTGCTGCCTGTACTGT
GCCAGGATCATGGACTGACCCCAGACCAGGTAGTCGCAATCGCGTCAAACGGAGGGGGAAAGCAAGCCCT
GGAAACCGTGCAAAGGTTGTTGCCGGTCCTTTGTCAAGACCACGGCCTTACACCGGAGCAAGTCGTGGCC
ATTGCATCCCACGACGGTGGCAAACAGGCTCTTGAGACGGTTCAGAGACTTCTCCCAGTTCTCTGTCAAG
CCCACGGGCTGACTCCCGATCAAGTTGTAGCGATTGCGTCCAACGGTGGAGGGAAACAAGCATTGGAGAC
TGTCCAACGGCTCCTTCCCGTGTTGTGTCAAGCCCACGGTTTGACGCCTGCACAAGTGGTCGCCATCGCC
AACAACAACGGCGGTAAGCAGGCGCTGGAAACAGTACAGCGCCTGCTGCCTGTACTGTGCCAGGATCATG
GACTGACCCCAGACCAGGTAGTCGCAATCGCGTCAAACGGAGGGGGAAAGCAAGCCCTGGAAACCGTGCA
AAGGTTGTTGCCGGTCCTTTGTCAAGACCACGGCCTTACACCGGAGCAAGTCGTGGCCATTGCAAGCAAT
GGGGGTGGCAAACAGGCTCTTGAGACGGTTCAGAGACTTCTCCCAGTTCTCTGTCAAGCCCACGGGCTGA
CTCCCGATCAAGTTGTAGCGATTGCGAATAACAATGGAGGGAAACAAGCATTGGAGACTGTCCAACGGCT
CCTTCCCGTGTTGTGTCAAGCCCACGGTTTGACGCCTGCACAAGTGGTCGCCATCGCCTCGAATGGCGGC
GGTAAGCAGGCGCTGGAAACAGTACAGCGCCTGCTGCCTGTACTGTGCCAGGATCATGGACTGACACCCG
AACAGGTGGTCGCCATTGCTTCTAATGGGGGAGGACGGCCAGCCTTGGAG
