>Addgene plasmid #47155 | TAL3436 | addgene partial sequence | sequence record 68666 | JDS-TALEN-F 5'-TAGGGGTCGGTAAACAGTGG-3'
ACTGTGGCGGGTGAGCTTAGGGGGCCTCCGCTCCAGCTCGACACCGGGCAGCTGCTGAAGATCGCGAAGA
GAGGGGGAGTAACAGCGGTAGAGGCAGTGCACGCCTGGCGCAATGCGCTCACCGGGGCCCCCTTGAACCT
GACCCCAGACCAGGTAGTCGCAATCGCGAACAATAATGGGGGAAAGCAAGCCCTGGAAACCGTGCAAAGG
TTGTTGCCGGTCCTTTGTCAAGACCACGGCCTTACACCGGAGCAAGTCGTGGCCATTGCAAGCAATGGGG
GTGGCAAACAGGCTCTTGAGACGGTTCAGAGACTTCTCCCAGTTCTCTGTCAAGCCCACGGGCTGACTCC
CGATCAAGTTGTAGCGATTGCGTCCAACGGTGGAGGGAAACAAGCATTGGAGACTGTCCAACGGCTCCTT
CCCGTGTTGTGTCAAGCCCACGGTTTGACGCCTGCACAAGTGGTCGCCATCGCCTCGAATGGCGGCGGTA
AGCAGGCGCTGGAAACAGTACAGCGCCTGCTGCCTGTACTGTGCCAGGATCATGGACTGACCCCAGACCA
GGTAGTCGCAATCGCGAACAATAATGGGGGAAAGCAAGCCCTGGAAACCGTGCAAAGGTTGTTGCCGGTC
CTTTGTCAAGACCACGGCCTTACACCGGAGCAAGTCGTGGCCATTGCAAGCAATGGGGGTGGCAAACAGG
CTCTTGAGACGGTTCAGAGACTTCTCCCAGTTCTCTGTCAAGCCCACGGGCTGACTCCCGATCAAGTTGT
AGCGATTGCGTCGCATGACGGAGGGAAACAAGCATTGGAGACTGTCCAACGGCTCCTTCCCGTGTTGTGT
CAAGCCCACGGTTTGACGCCTGCACAAGTGGTCGCCATCGCCTC
